>Addgene plasmid #149440 | pET11b-MIF Y99A | addgene full sequence | sequence record 311579 | Addgene NGS Result
TAATACGACTCACTATAGGGGAATTGTGAGCGGATAACAATTCCCCTCTAGAAATAATTTTGTTTAACTT
TAAGAAGGAGATATACATATGCCGATGTTCATCGTAAACACCAACGTGCCCCGCGCCTCCGTGCCGGACG
GGTTCCTCTCCGAGCTCACCCAGCAGCTGGCGCAGGCCACCGGCAAGCCCCCCCAGTACATCGCGGTGCA
CGTGGTCCCGGACCAGCTCATGGCCTTCGGCGGCTCCAGCGAGCCGTGCGCGCTCTGCAGCCTGCACAGC
ATCGGCAAGATCGGCGGCGCGCAGAACCGCTCCTACAGCAAGCTGCTGTGCGGCCTGCTGGCCGAGCGCC
TGCGCATCAGCCCGGACAGGGTCTACATCAACTATGCCGACATGAACGCGGCCAATGTGGGCTGGAACAA
CTCCACCTTCGCCTAAGAGCCGCAGGATCCGGCTGCTAACAAAGCCCGAAAGGAAGCTGAGTTGGCTGCT
GCCACCGCTGAGCAATAACTAGCATAACCCCTTGGGGCCTCTAAACGGGTCTTGAGGGGTTTTTTGCTGA
AAGGAGGAACTATATCCGGATATCCCGCAAGAGGCCCGGCAGTACCGGCATAACCAAGCCTATGCCTACA
GCATCCAGGGTGACGGTGCCGAGGATGACGATGAGCGCATTGTTAGATTTCATACACGGTGCCTGACTGC
GTTAGCAATTTAACTGTGATAAACTACCGCATTAAAGCTTATCGATGATAAGCTGTCAAACATGAGAATT
CTTGAAGACGAAAGGGCCTCGTGATACGCCTATTTTTATAGGTTAATGTCATGATAATAATGGTTTCTTA
GACGTCAGGTGGCACTTTTCGGGGAAATGTGCGCGGAACCCCTATTTGTTTATTTTTCTAAATACATTCA
AATATGTATCCGCTCATGAGACAATAACCCTGATAAATGCTTCAATAATATTGAAAAAGGAAGAGTATGA
GTATTCAACATTTCCGTGTCGCCCTTATTCCCTTTTTTGCGGCATTTTGCCTTCCTGTTTTTGCTCACCC
AGAAACGCTGGTGAAAGTAAAAGATGCTGAAGATCAGTTGGGTGCACGAGTGGGTTACATCGAACTGGAT
CTCAACAGCGGTAAGATCCTTGAGAGTTTTCGCCCCGAAGAACGTTTTCCAATGATGAGCACTTTTAAAG
TTCTGCTATGTGGCGCGGTATTATCCCGTGTTGACGCCGGGCAAGAGCAACTCGGTCGCCGCATACACTA
TTCTCAGAATGACTTGGTTGAGTACTCACCAGTCACAGAAAAGCATCTTACGGATGGCATGACAGTAAGA
GAATTATGCAGTGCTGCCATAACCATGAGTGATAACACTGCGGCCAACTTACTTCTGACAACGATCGGAG
GACCGAAGGAGCTAACCGCTTTTTTGCACAACATGGGGGATCATGTAACTCGCCTTGATCGTTGGGAACC
GGAGCTGAATGAAGCCATACCAAACGACGAGCGTGACACCACGATGCCTGCAGCAATGGCAACAACGTTG
CGCAAACTATTAACTGGCGAACTACTTACTCTAGCTTCCCGGCAACAATTAATAGACTGGATGGAGGCGG
ATAAAGTTGCAGGACCACTTCTGCGCTCGGCCCTTCCGGCTGGCTGGTTTATTGCTGATAAATCTGGAGC
CGGTGAGCGTGGGTCTCGCGGTATCATTGCAGCACTGGGGCCAGATGGTAAGCCCTCCCGTATCGTAGTT
ATCTACACGACGGGGAGTCAGGCAACTATGGATGAACGAAATAGACAGATCGCTGAGATAGGTGCCTCAC
TGATTAAGCATTGGTAACTGTCAGACCAAGTTTACTCATATATACTTTAGATTGATTTAAAACTTCATTT
TTAATTTAAAAGGATCTAGGTGAAGATCCTTTTTGATAATCTCATGACCAAAATCCCTTAACGTGAGTTT
TCGTTCCACTGAGCGTCAGACCCCGTAGAAAAGATCAAAGGATCTTCTTGAGATCCTTTTTTTCTGCGCG
TAATCTGCTGCTTGCAAACAAAAAAACCACCGCTACCAGCGGTGGTTTGTTTGCCGGATCAAGAGCTACC
AACTCTTTTTCCGAAGGTAACTGGCTTCAGCAGAGCGCAGATACCAAATACTGTCCTTCTAGTGTAGCCG
TAGTTAGGCCACCACTTCAAGAACTCTGTAGCACCGCCTACATACCTCGCTCTGCTAATCCTGTTACCAG
TGGCTGCTGCCAGTGGCGATAAGTCGTGTCTTACCGGGTTGGACTCAAGACGATAGTTACCGGATAAGGC
GCAGCGGTCGGGCTGAACGGGGGGTTCGTGCACACAGCCCAGCTTGGAGCGAACGACCTACACCGAACTG
AGATACCTACAGCGTGAGCTATGAGAAAGCGCCACGCTTCCCGAAGGGAGAAAGGCGGACAGGTATCCGG
TAAGCGGCAGGGTCGGAACAGGAGAGCGCACGAGGGAGCTTCCAGGGGGAAACGCCTGGTATCTTTATAG
TCCTGTCGGGTTTCGCCACCTCTGACTTGAGCGTCGATTTTTGTGATGCTCGTCAGGGGGGCGGAGCCTA
TGGAAAAACGCCAGCAACGCGGCCTTTTTACGGTTCCTGGCCTTTTGCTGGCCTTTTGCTCACATGTTCT
TTCCTGCGTTATCCCCTGATTCTGTGGATAACCGTATTACCGCCTTTGAGTGAGCTGATACCGCTCGCCG
CAGCCGAACGACCGAGCGCAGCGAGTCAGTGAGCGAGGAAGCGGAAGAGCGCCTGATGCGGTATTTTCTC
CTTACGCATCTGTGCGGTATTTCACACCGCAATGGTGCACTCTCAGTACAATCTGCTCTGATGCCGCATA
GTTAAGCCAGTATACACTCCGCTATCGCTACGTGACTGGGTCATGGCTGCGCCCCGACACCCGCCAACAC
CCGCTGACGCGCCCTGACGGGCTTGTCTGCTCCCGGCATCCGCTTACAGACAAGCTGTGACCGTCTCCGG
GAGCTGCATGTGTCAGAGGTTTTCACCGTCATCACCGAAACGCGCGAGGCAGCTGCGGTAAAGCTCATCA
GCGTGGTCGTGAAGCGATTCACAGATGTCTGCCTGTTCATCCGCGTCCAGCTCGTTGAGTTTCTCCAGAA
GCGTTAATGTCTGGCTTCTGATAAAGCGGGCCATGTTAAGGGCGGTTTTTTCCTGTTTGGTCACTGATGC
CTCCGTGTAAGGGGGATTTCTGTTCATGGGGGTAATGATACCGATGAAACGAGAGAGGATGCTCACGATA
CGGGTTACTGATGATGAACATGCCCGGTTACTGGAACGTTGTGAGGGTAAACAACTGGCGGTATGGATGC
GGCGGGACCAGAGAAAAATCACTCAGGGTCAATGCCAGCGCTTCGTTAATACAGATGTAGGTGTTCCACA
GGGTAGCCAGCAGCATCCTGCGATGCAGATCCGGAACATAATGGTGCAGGGCGCTGACTTCCGCGTTTCC
AGACTTTACGAAACACGGAAACCGAAGACCATTCATGTTGTTGCTCAGGTCGCAGACGTTTTGCAGCAGC
AGTCGCTTCACGTTCGCTCGCGTATCGGTGATTCATTCTGCTAACCAGTAAGGCAACCCCGCCAGCCTAG
CCGGGTCCTCAACGACAGGAGCACGATCATGCGCACCCGTGGCCAGGACCCAACGCTGCCCGAGATGCGC
CGCGTGCGGCTGCTGGAGATGGCGGACGCGATGGATATGTTCTGCCAAGGGTTGGTTTGCGCATTCACAG
TTCTCCGCAAGAATTGATTGGCTCCAATTCTTGGAGTGGTGAATCCGTTAGCGAGGTGCCGCCGGCTTCC
ATTCAGGTCGAGGTGGCCCGGCTCCATGCACCGCGACGCAACGCGGGGAGGCAGACAAGGTATAGGGCGG
CGCCTACAATCCATGCCAACCCGTTCCATGTGCTCGCCGAGGCGGCATAAATCGCCGTGACGATCAGCGG
TCCAATGATCGAAGTTAGGCTGGTAAGAGCCGCGAGCGATCCTTGAAGCTGTCCCTGATGGTCGTCATCT
ACCTGCCTGGACAGCATGGCCTGCAACGCGGGCATCCCGATGCCGCCGGAAGCGAGAAGAATCATAATGG
GGAAGGCCATCCAGCCTCGCGTCGCGAACGCCAGCAAGACGTAGCCCAGCGCGTCGGCCGCCATGCCGGC
GATAATGGCCTGCTTCTCGCCGAAACGTTTGGTGGCGGGACCAGTGACGAAGGCTTGAGCGAGGGCGTGC
AAGATTCCGAATACCGCAAGCGACAGGCCGATCATCGTCGCGCTCCAGCGAAAGCGGTCCTCGCCGAAAA
TGACCCAGAGCGCTGCCGGCACCTGTCCTACGAGTTGCATGATAAAGAAGACAGTCATAAGTGCGGCGAC
GATAGTCATGCCCCGCGCCCACCGGAAGGAGCTGACTGGGTTGAAGGCTCTCAAGGGCATCGGTCGAGAT
CCCGGTGCCTAATGAGTGAGCTAACTTACATTAATTGCGTTGCGCTCACTGCCCGCTTTCCAGTCGGGAA
ACCTGTCGTGCCAGCTGCATTAATGAATCGGCCAACGCGCGGGGAGAGGCGGTTTGCGTATTGGGCGCCA
GGGTGGTTTTTCTTTTCACCAGTGAGACGGGCAACAGCTGATTGCCCTTCACCGCCTGGCCCTGAGAGAG
TTGCAGCAAGCGGTCCACGCTGGTTTGCCCCAGCAGGCGAAAATCCTGTTTGATGGTGGTTAACGGCGGG
ATATAACATGAGCTGTCTTCGGTATCGTCGTATCCCACTACCGAGATATCCGCACCAACGCGCAGCCCGG
ACTCGGTAATGGCGCGCATTGCGCCCAGCGCCATCTGATCGTTGGCAACCAGCATCGCAGTGGGAACGAT
GCCCTCATTCAGCATTTGCATGGTTTGTTGAAAACCGGACATGGCACTCCAGTCGCCTTCCCGTTCCGCT
ATCGGCTGAATTTGATTGCGAGTGAGATATTTATGCCAGCCAGCCAGACGCAGACGCGCCGAGACAGAAC
TTAATGGGCCCGCTAACAGCGCGATTTGCTGGTGACCCAATGCGACCAGATGCTCCACGCCCAGTCGCGT
ACCGTCTTCATGGGAGAAAATAATACTGTTGATGGGTGTCTGGTCAGAGACATCAAGAAATAACGCCGGA
ACATTAGTGCAGGCAGCTTCCACAGCAATGGCATCCTGGTCATCCAGCGGATAGTTAATGATCAGCCCAC
TGACGCGTTGCGCGAGAAGATTGTGCACCGCCGCTTTACAGGCTTCGACGCCGCTTCGTTCTACCATCGA
CACCACCACGCTGGCACCCAGTTGATCGGCGCGAGATTTAATCGCCGCGACAATTTGCGACGGCGCGTGC
AGGGCCAGACTGGAGGTGGCAACGCCAATCAGCAACGACTGTTTGCCCGCCAGTTGTTGTGCCACGCGGT
TGGGAATGTAATTCAGCTCCGCCATCGCCGCTTCCACTTTTTCCCGCGTTTTCGCAGAAACGTGGCTGGC
CTGGTTCACCACGCGGGAAACGGTCTGATAAGAGACACCGGCATACTCTGCGACATCGTATAACGTTACT
GGTTTCACATTCACCACCCTGAATTGACTCTCTTCCGGGCGCTATCATGCCATACCGCGAAAGGTTTTGC
GCCATTCGATGGTGTCCGGGATCTCGACGCTCTCCCTTATGCGACTCCTGCATTAGGAAGCAGCCCAGTA
GTAGGTTGAGGCCGTTGAGCACCGCCGCCGCAAGGAATGGTGCATGCAAGGAGATGGCGCCCAACAGTCC
CCCGGCCACGGGGCCTGCCACCATACCCACGCCGAAACAAGCGCTCATGAGCCCGAAGTGGCGAGCCCGA
TCTTCCCCATCGGTGATGTCGGCGATATAGGCGCCAGCAACCGCACCTGTGGCGCCGGTGATGCCGGCCA
CGATGCGTCCGGCGTAGAGGATCGAGATCTCGATCCCGCGAAAT
Features (pLannotate 1.2.2; 19 found; start..end, strand, type, name):
      1..19      +  promoter       T7 promoter: promoter for bacteriophage T7 RNA polymerase
     20..44      +  protein_bind   lac operator: The lac repressor binds to the lac operator to inhibit transcription in E. coli. This inhibition can be relieved by adding lactose or isopropyl-β-D-thiogalactopyranoside (IPTG). lac repressor encoded by lacI
     59..81      +  RBS            RBS: efficient ribosome binding site from bacteriophage T7 gene 10 (Olins and Rangwala, 1989)
     89..433     +  CDS            MIF: MIF_HUMAN - Also known as GLIF, MMIF. Experimental evidence at protein level: Swiss-Prot protein existence level 1. Pro-inflammatory cytokine. Involved in the innate immune response to bacterial pathogens. The expression of MIF at sites of inflammation suggests a role as mediator in regulating the function of macrophages in host defense. Counteracts the anti-inflammatory activity of glucocorticoids. Has phenylpyruvate tautomerase and dopachrome tautomerase activity (in vitro), but the physiological substrate is not known. It is not clear whether the tautomerase activity has any physiological r
    452..501     +  CDS            SET1 (fragment): solubility-enhancement tag derived from T7 phage gene 10B
    509..556     +  terminator     T7 terminator: transcription terminator for bacteriophage T7 RNA polymerase
    579..683     -  CDS            TcR (fragment): tetracycline efflux protein; tet; confers resistance to tetracycline
    731..759     -  promoter       tet promoter: E. coli promoter for tetracycline efflux protein gene
    872..976     +  promoter       AmpR promoter: bla
    977..1837    +  CDS            AmpR: β-lactamase; bla; confers resistance to ampicillin, carbenicillin, and related antibiotics
   2008..2596    +  rep_origin     ori: high-copy-number ColE1/pMB1/pBR322/pUC origin of replication
   2782..2921    -  misc_feature   bom: basis of mobility region from pBR322
   3023..3214    -  CDS            rop: Rop protein, which maintains plasmids at low copy number; rop
   3231..3611    +  CDS            YPB1_ECOLX: Protein predicted: Swiss-Prot protein existence level 4. From Escherichia coli.
   3853..4477    -  CDS            TcR (fragment): tetracycline efflux protein; tet; confers resistance to tetracycline
   4492..4513    -  protein_bind   CAP binding site: CAP binding activates transcription in the presence of cAMP. E. coli catabolite activator protein
   4526..5608    -  CDS            lacI: lac repressor; lacI; The lac repressor binds to the lac operator to inhibit transcription in E. coli. This inhibition can be relieved by adding lactose or isopropyl-β-D-thiogalactopyranoside (IPTG).
   5609..5686    -  promoter       lacI promoter: lacI
   5694..5973    -  CDS            TcR (fragment): tetracycline efflux protein; tet; confers resistance to tetracycline
