[The description below was written by a language model from this plasmid's Addgene catalogue record and pLannotate feature annotations shown in this document.]
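Description:
pET11b-MIF Y99A is a bacterial expression plasmid built on the pET11b backbone for producing a point mutant of human macrophage migration inhibitory factor (MIF) in E. coli. The roughly 6 kb sequenced record shows the classic pET architecture. A pBR322-type ColE1/pMB1 origin is accompanied by the bom mobility region and the rop gene, and a β-lactamase (AmpR) cassette provides ampicillin selection. The catalogue entry lists the plasmid as high copy, although rop normally moderates copy number. Several tetracycline-resistance gene fragments and the tet promoter are annotated, but these are non-functional remnants of the pBR322 ancestor interrupted by the expression and lacI cassettes.

The MIF coding sequence, carrying the Y99A substitution (tyrosine to alanine at position 99), sits downstream of a T7 promoter fused to a lac operator and the strong T7 gene 10 ribosome binding site, and is followed by the T7 terminator. The plasmid-borne lacI gene, with its own promoter, supplies lac repressor to keep the T7lac promoter silent until IPTG or lactose is added. Transcription requires T7 RNA polymerase, so a DE3 lysogen is needed for expression, and the depositor recommends a BL21 (DE3) derivative. A short T7 gene 10-derived fragment is annotated after the MIF reading frame but is separated from it, and no affinity tag is annotated, which suggests that the protein is made untagged. The restriction sites used for cloning are not recorded.

MIF is a pro-inflammatory cytokine that also has tautomerase activity in vitro. The stated purpose is recombinant production of the Y99A variant. The record does not say what this mutation is intended to probe.
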