Addgene plasmid #149440: pET11b-MIF Y99A
Purpose: Expression of MIF Y99A in E. coli for protein production
Depositing lab: Elias Lolis. Depositing organization: Yale University.
Backbone
  Vector backbone: pET11b
  Vector type: Bacterial Expression
Growth in bacteria
  Bacterial resistance: Ampicillin, 100 μg/mL
  Growth temperature: 37°C
  Growth strain: DH5alpha
  Copy number: High Copy
Gene/Insert
  Gene/Insert name: MIF (alt name: Macrophage migration inhibitory factor)
  Species: H. sapiens (human)
  Mutation: Y99A
  Entrez Gene: MIF (a.k.a. GIF, GLIF, MMIF)
  Cloning method: Restriction Enzyme; 5′ cloning site Unknown (unknown if destroyed)
Terms and licenses: Academic/Nonprofit Terms; Industry Terms: Not Available to Industry
Depositor comments: For protein expression, use BL21-Gold (DE3) E. coli
How to cite: pET11b-MIF Y99A was a gift from Elias Lolis (Addgene plasmid # 149440 ; http://n2t.net/addgene:149440 ; RRID:Addgene_149440)
